>Addgene plasmid #222733 | pNP2270 | addgene full sequence | sequence record 440086 | Addgene NGS Result
GAATTCCGGATGAGCATTCATCAGGCGGGCAAGAATGTGAATAAAGGCCGGATAAAACTTGTGCTTATTT
TTCTTTACGGTCTTTAAAAAGGCCGTAATATCCAGCTGAACGGTCTGGTTATAGGTACATTGAGCAACTG
ACTGAAATGCCTCAAAATGTTCTTTACGATGCCATTGGGATATATCAACGGTGGTATATCCAGTGATTTT
TTTCTCCATTTTAGCTTCCTTAGCTCCTGAAAATCTCGATAACTCAAAAAATACGCCCGGTAGTGATCTT
ATTTCATTATGGTGAAAGTTGGAACCTCTTACGTGCCGATCAACGTCTCATTTTCGCCAAAAGTTGGCCC
AGGGCTTCCCGGTATCAACAGGGACACCAGGATTTATTTATTCTGCGAAGTGATCTTCCGTCACAGGTAT
TTATTCGGCGCAAAGTGCGTCGGGTGATGCTGCCAACTTACTGATTTAGTGTATGATGGTGTTTTTGAGG
TGCTCCAGTGGCTTCTGTTTCTATCAGCTGTCCCTCCTGTTCAGCTACTGACGGGGTGGTGCGTAACGGC
AAAAGCACCGCCGGACATCAGCGCTAGCGGAGTGTATACTGGCTTACTATGTTGGCACTGATGAGGGTGT
CAGTGAAGTGCTTCATGTGGCAGGAGAAAAAAGGCTGCACCGGTGCGTCAGCAGAATATGTGATACAGGA
TATATTCCGCTTCCTCGCTCACTGACTCGCTACGCTCGGTCGTTCGACTGCGGCGAGCGGAAATGGCTTA
CGAACGGGGCGGAGATTTCCTGGAAGATGCCAGGAAGATACTTAACAGGGAAGTGAGAGGGCCGCGGCAA
AGCCGTTTTTCCATAGGCTCCGCCCCCCTGACAAGCATCACGAAATCTGACGCTCAAATCAGTGGTGGCG
AAACCCGACAGGACTATAAAGATACCAGGCGTTTCCCCCTGGCGGCTCCCTCGTGCGCTCTCCTGTTCCT
GCCTTTCGGTTTACCGGTGTCATTCCGCTGTTATGGCCGCGTTTGTCTCATTCCACGCCTGACACTCAGT
TCCGGGTAGGCAGTTCGCTCCAAGCTGGACTGTATGCACGAACCCCCCGTTCAGTCCGACCGCTGCGCCT
TATCCGGTAACTATCGTCTTGAGTCCAACCCGGAAAGACATGCAAAAGCACCACTGGCAGCAGCCACTGG
TAATTGATTTAGAGGAGTTAGTCTTGAAGTCATGCGCCGGTTAAGGCTAAACTGAAAGGACAAGTTTTGG
TGACTGCGCTCCTCCAAGCCAGTTACCTCGGTTCAAAGAGTTGGTAGCTCAGAGAACCTTCGAAAAACCG
CCCTGCAAGGCGGTTTTTTCGTTTTCAGAGCAAGAGATTACGCGCAGACCAAAACGATCTCAAGAAGATC
ATCTTATTAATCAGATAAAATATTTCTAGATTTCAGTGCAATTTATCTCTTCAAATGTAGCACCTGAAGT
CAGCCCCATACGATATAAGTTGTAATTCTCATGTTTGACAGCTTATCATCGATAAGCTTGCCTTTGACAG
CTAGCTCAGTCCTAGGTATAATGCTAGCAGTGCAGAGAAAATCGGCCAGTTTTCTCTGCCTGCAGTCCGC
ATGCCGTGAAGTGCCTTGGGTTCTAACCTGTTCCAGAGATTTATGCAGCGGACTGCCTTTCTCCCAAAGT
GATAAACCGGACAGTATCATGGACCGGTTTTCCCGGTAATCCGTATTTGCAAGGTTGGTTTCACTGGCCG
GCATGGTCCCAGCCTCCTCGCTGGCGCCGGCTGGGCAACATGCTTCGGCATGGCGAATGGGACGATCTGA
CAGCTGTCAGCCCGCCTAATGAGCGGGCTTTTTTTTCATGAGAATTACAACTTATAATTTCAGTGCAATT
TATCTCTTCAAATGTAGCACCTGAAGTCAGCCCCATACGATATAAGTTGTTTCAGCCAAAAAACTTAAGA
CCGCCGGTCTTGTCCACTACCTTGCAGTAATGCGGTGGACAGGATCGGCGGTTTTCTTTTCTCTTCTCAA
CCCTGAATTCGCATCTAGACTAGCGCTTGAATTTCGAAATTGTTATCCGCTCAGAGGGCACAATCCTATT
CCGCGCTATCCGACAATCTCCAAGACATTAGGTGGCTCGATCCCGCGAAATTAATACGACTCACTATAGG
GGAATTGTGAGCGGATAACAATTCCCCTCTAGAAATAATTTTGTTTAACTTTAAGAAGGAGATATACCAT
GGAGCACGAACTACATTATATTGGAATAGACACCGCGAAAGAAAAGCTGGATGTGGACGTGCTGCGCCCA
GATGGTAGACACCGTACCAAGAAGTTCGCGAACACCACCAAAGGTCACGATGAACTTGTGTCTTGGCTGA
AGGGCCACAAAATCGATCATGCGCACATCTGCATTGAAGCAACCGGTACATACATGGAACCGGTAGCGGA
GTGTCTGTACGACGCTGGTTATATTGTTTCCGTGATTAACCCGGCGTTGGGCAAGGCATTCGCTCAAAGC
GAAGGTTTGCGTAATAAGACCGATACCGTTGATGCGCGCATGCTAGCGGAGTTCTGCCGTCAAAAACGCC
CAGCAGCTTGGGAAGCTCCGCATCCGCTGGAACGTGCTTTGCGCGCACTCGTCGTGCGCCACCAGGCGCT
GACGGACATGCATACCCAAGAGCTGAATCGTACCGAAACCGCCCGTGAAGTTCAGCGTCCGAGCATCGAC
GCCCATCTGCTGTGGCTGGAGGCAGAGCTGAAGCGCCTGGAGAAACAAATTAAAGACCTGACTGACGACG
ACCCGGATATGAAACATCGTCGCAAGTTGTTGGAGTCGATCCCGGGTATTGGCGAGAAAACGAGCGCGGT
TTTGCTGGCGTACATCGGCTTAAAGGACCGTTTTGCGCACGCGCGCCAGTTTGCTGCATTCGCTGGCCTG
ACTCCGCGTCGTTATGAAAGCGGCTCAAGCGTTCGTGGTGCATCTCGTATGAGCAAGGCGGGCCATGTTA
GCCTGCGTCGTGCGTTGTACATGCCGGCTATGGTTGCGACCTCCAAAACCGAGTGGGGTCGTGCGTTTCG
TGATCGTCTGGCGGCCAACGGTAAAAAGGGCAAGGTGATCTTAGGTGCCATGATGCGTAAACTGGCCCAG
GTTGCATATGGCGTCCTGAAAAGCGGGGTCCCGTTTGATGCGTCCCGCCACAACCCGGTGGCCGCCTAAT
CGAGCACCACCACCACCACCACTGAGATCCGGCTGCTAACAAAGCCCGAAAGGAAGCTGAGTTGGCTGCT
GCCACCGCTGAGCAATAACTAGCATAACCCCTTGGGGCCTCTAAACGGGTCTTGAGGGGTTTTTTGCTGA
GTTCAGTTCGGCGAGCGGAAATGGCTTACGAACGGGGCGGAGGGGCACCAATAACTGCCTTAAAAAAATT
ACGCCCCGCCCTGCCACTCATCGCAGTACTGTTGTAATTCATTAAGCATTCTGCCGACATGGAAGCCATC
ACAAACGGCATGATGAACCTGAATCGCCAGCGGCATCAGCACCTTGTCGCCTTGCGTATAATATTTGCCC
ATGGTGAAAACGGGGGCGAAGAAGTTGTCCATATTGGCCACGTTTAAATCAAAACTGGTGAAACTCACCC
AGGGATTGGCTGAGACGAAAAACATATTCTCAATAAACCCTTTAGGGAAATAGGCCAGGTTTTCACCGTA
ACACGCCACATCTTGCGAATATATGTGTAGAAACTGCCGGAAATCGTCGTGGTATTCACTCCAGAGCGAT
GAAAACGTTTCAGTTTGCTCATGGAAAACGGTGTAACAAGGGTGAACACTATCCCATATCACCAGCTCAC
CGTCTTTCATTGCCATACG
Features (pLannotate 1.2.2; 13 found; start..end, strand, type, name):
    220..322     -  promoter       cat promoter: promoter of the E. coli cat gene encoding chloramphenicol acetyltransferase
    443..586     +  mobile_element IS1 (fragment): prokaryotic transposable element IS1
    705..760     -  rep_origin     RSF ori (fragment): Plasmids containing the RSF 1030 origin of replication can be propagated in E. coli cells that contain additional plasmids with compatible origins.
    848..1393    -  rep_origin     p15A ori: Plasmids containing the medium-copy-number p15A origin of replication can be propagated in E. coli cells that contain a second plasmid with the ColE1 origin.
   1505..1529    +  promoter       tet promoter (fragment): E. coli promoter for tetracycline efflux protein gene
   1534..1568    +  promoter       J23119 promoter: bacterial promoter (Registry of Standard Biological Parts BBa J23119)
   2152..2170    +  promoter       T7 promoter: promoter for bacteriophage T7 RNA polymerase
   2171..2195    +  protein_bind   lac operator: The lac repressor binds to the lac operator to inhibit transcription in E. coli. This inhibition can be relieved by adding lactose or isopropyl-β-D-thiogalactopyranoside (IPTG). lac repressor encoded by lacI
   2210..2232    +  RBS            RBS: efficient ribosome binding site from bacteriophage T7 gene 10 (Olins and Rangwala, 1989)
   3225..3242    +  CDS            9xHis (fragment): 9xHis affinity tag
   3252..3301    +  CDS            SET1 (fragment): solubility-enhancement tag derived from T7 phage gene 10B
   3309..3356    +  terminator     T7 terminator: transcription terminator for bacteriophage T7 RNA polymerase
   3429..219     -  CDS            CmR (across the origin): chloramphenicol acetyltransferase; cat; confers resistance to chloramphenicol
