[The description below was written by a language model from this plasmid's Addgene catalogue record and pLannotate feature annotations shown in this document.]
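Description:
pNP2270 is a low-copy bacterial expression plasmid of about 3.9 kb, built by Golden Gate assembly on the pNP1950 backbone. It serves as a "helper" for the IS621 bridge RNA recombination system in E. coli. It replicates from a p15A origin, which is compatible with ColE1-type plasmids and so allows co-maintenance with a second plasmid. Selection is by chloramphenicol through a cat (CmR) gene driven by its native promoter. The short IS1, RSF ori and tet promoter matches in the annotation are only fragments, probably backbone remnants or partial sequence similarities rather than functional parts.

The payload consists of two expression units on the same strand. The first uses the strong constitutive synthetic J23119 promoter to transcribe an IS621 bridge RNA. According to the record, its target-binding loop is reprogrammed to a lacZ site (lacZ-1, with an extended right target guide), its donor-binding loop is left wild type, and an HDV ribozyme follows, which would self-cleave to define the RNA 3' end. The bridge RNA and ribozyme are not themselves annotated in the feature table. The second unit places the IS621 recombinase under a T7 promoter with a lac operator and the T7 gene 10 ribosome binding site, ending in a T7 terminator. Expression therefore requires a host supplying T7 RNA polymerase and is subject to lac repressor control. The recombinase carries a C-terminal 6xHis tag, which the annotation software scores as a partial 9xHis match. The adjacent SET1 hit is a short fragment, probably T7 gene 10-derived sequence upstream of the terminator.

Together these parts supply both the recombinase and its guide RNA, presumably to direct recombination between a wild-type donor sequence and the lacZ target.
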