Addgene plasmid #222733: pNP2270
Purpose: pNP1950 - J23119-IS621 bRNA1 TBL-lacZ-1 (Extended RTG), DBL-WT, HDV; T7-IS621 Recombinase
Depositing lab: Patrick Hsu. Depositing organization: Arc Institute. Publication: Bridge RNAs direct programmable recombination of target and donor DNA. Durrant MG, Perry NT, Pai JJ, Jangid AR, Athukoralage JS, Hiraizumi M, McSpedon JP, Pawluk A, Nishimasu H, Konermann S, Hsu PD. Nature. 2024 Jun;630(8018):984-993. doi: 10.1038/s41586-024-07552-4. Epub 2024 Jun 26. PubMed 38926615.
Backbone
  Vector backbone: pNP1950 - p15A Ori
  Vector type: Bacterial Expression
Growth in bacteria
  Bacterial resistance: Chloramphenicol, 25 μg/mL
  Growth temperature: 37°C
  Growth strain: NEB Stable
  Copy number: Low Copy
Gene/Insert
  Gene/Insert name: IS621 Helper (lacZ)
  Species: E. coli
  Tag / fusion protein: 6xHis (C terminal on insert)
  Cloning method: Golden Gate
Terms and licenses: Academic/Nonprofit Terms; Industry Terms: Not Available to Industry
Depositor comments: Please visit https://doi.org/10.1101/2024.01.24.577089 for bioRxiv preprint.
How to cite: pNP2270 was a gift from Patrick Hsu (Addgene plasmid # 222733 ; http://n2t.net/addgene:222733 ; RRID:Addgene_222733)
